>Addgene plasmid #164222 | ACE2-Fc | addgene full sequence | sequence record 323641 | Addgene NGS Result
GACGGATCGGGAGATCTCCCGATCCCCTATGGTGCACTCTCAGTACAATCTGCTCTGATGCCGCATAGTT
AAGCCAGTATCTGCTCCCTGCTTGTGTGTTGGAGGTCGCTGAGTAGTGCGCGAGCAAAATTTAAGCTACA
ACAAGGCAAGGCTTGACCGACAATTGCATGAAGAATCTGCTTAGGGTTAGGCGTTTTGCGCTGCTTCGCG
ATGTACGGGCCAGATATACGCGTTGACATTGATTATTGACTAGTTATTAATAGTAATCAATTACGGGGTC
ATTAGTTCATAGCCCATATATGGAGTTCCGCGTTACATAACTTACGGTAAATGGCCCGCCTGGCTGACCG
CCCAACGACCCCCGCCCATTGACGTCAATAATGACGTATGTTCCCATAGTAACGCCAATAGGGACTTTCC
ATTGACGTCAATGGGTGGAGTATTTACGGTAAACTGCCCACTTGGCAGTACATCAAGTGTATCATATGCC
AAGTACGCCCCCTATTGACGTCAATGACGGTAAATGGCCCGCCTGGCATTATGCCCAGTACATGACCTTA
TGGGACTTTCCTACTTGGCAGTACATCTACGTATTAGTCATCGCTATTACCATGGTGATGCGGTTTTGGC
AGTACATCAATGGGCGTGGATAGCGGTTTGACTCACGGGGATTTCCAAGTCTCCACCCCATTGACGTCAA
TGGGAGTTTGTTTTGGCACCAAAATCAACGGGACTTTCCAAAATGTCGTAACAACTCCGCCCCATTGACG
CAAATGGGCGGTAGGCGTGTACGGTGGGAGGTCTATATAAGCAGCGCGTTTTGCCTGTACTGGGTCTCTC
TGGTTAGACCAGATCTGAGCCTGGGAGCTCTCTGGCTAACTAGGGAACCCACTGCTTAAGCCTCAATAAA
GCTTGCCTTGAGTGCTTCAAGTAGTGTGTGCCCGTCTGTTGTGTGACTCTGGTAACTAGAGATCCCTCAG
ACCCTTTTAGTCAGTGTGGAAAATCTCTAGCAGTGGCGCCCGAACAGGGACTTGAAAGCGAAAGGGAAAC
CAGAGGAGCTCTCTCGACGCAGGACTCGGCTTGCTGAAGCGCGCACGGCAAGAGGCGAGGGGCGGCGACT
GGTGAGTACGCCAAAAATTTTGACTAGCGGAGGCTAGAAGGAGAGAGATGGGTGCGAGAGCGTCAGTATT
AAGCGGGGGAGAATTAGATCGCGATGGGAAAAAATTCGGTTAAGGCCAGGGGGAAAGAAAAAATATAAAT
TAAAACATATAGTATGGGCAAGCAGGGAGCTAGAACGATTCGCAGTTAATCCTGGCCTGTTAGAAACATC
AGAAGGCTGTAGACAAATACTGGGACAGCTACAACCATCCCTTCAGACAGGATCAGAAGAACTTAGATCA
TTATATAATACAGTAGCAACCCTCTATTGTGTGCATCAAAGGATAGAGATAAAAGACACCAAGGAAGCTT
TAGACAAGATAGAGGAAGAGCAAAACAAAAGTAAGACCACCGCACAGCAAGCGGCCGCTGATCTTCAGAC
CTGGAGGAGGAGATATGAGGGACAATTGGAGAAGTGAATTATATAAATATAAAGTAGTAAAAATTGAACC
ATTAGGAGTAGCACCCACCAAGGCAAAGAGAAGAGTGGTGCAGAGAGAAAAAAGAGCAGTGGGAATAGGA
GCTTTGTTCCTTGGGTTCTTGGGAGCAGCAGGAAGCACTATGGGCGCAGCGTCAATGACGCTGACGGTAC
AGGCCAGACAATTATTGTCTGGTATAGTGCAGCAGCAGAACAATTTGCTGAGGGCTATTGAGGCGCAACA
GCATCTGTTGCAACTCACAGTCTGGGGCATCAAGCAGCTCCAGGCAAGAATCCTGGCTGTGGAAAGATAC
CTAAAGGATCAACAGCTCCTGGGGATTTGGGGTTGCTCTGGAAAACTCATTTGCACCACTGCTGTGCCTT
GGAATGCTAGTTGGAGTAATAAATCTCTGGAACAGATTTGGAATCACACGACCTGGATGGAGTGGGACAG
AGAAATTAACAATTACACAAGCTTAATACACTCCTTAATTGAAGAATCGCAAAACCAGCAAGAAAAGAAT
GAACAAGAATTATTGGAATTAGATAAATGGGCAAGTTTGTGGAATTGGTTTAACATAACAAATTGGCTGT
GGTATATAAAATTATTCATAATGATAGTAGGAGGCTTGGTAGGTTTAAGAATAGTTTTTGCTGTACTTTC
TATAGTGAATAGAGTTAGGCAGGGATATTCACCATTATCGTTTCAGACCCACCTCCCAACCCCGAGGGGA
CCCGACAGGCCCGAAGGAATAGAAGAAGAAGGTGGAGAGAGAGACAGAGACAGATCCATTCGATTAGTGA
ACGGATCCCCCGGGCTGCAGGAATTCGATTAATAGTAATCAATTACGGGGTCATTAGTTCATAGCCCATA
TATGGAGTTCCGCGTTACATAACTTACGGTAAATGGCCCGCCTGGCTGACCGCCCAACGACCCCCGCCCA
TTGACGTCAATAATGACGTATGTTCCCATAGTAACGCCAATAGGGACTTTCCATTGACGTCAATGGGTGG
AGTATTTACGGTAAACTGCCCACTTGGCAGTACATCAAGTGTATCATATGCCAAGTACGCCCCCTATTGA
CGTCAATGACGGTAAATGGCCCGCCTGGCATTATGCCCAGTACATGACCTTATGGGACTTTCCTACTTGG
CAGTACATCTACGTATTAGTCATCGCTATTACCATGGTGATGCGGTTTTGGCAGTACATCAATGGGCGTG
GATAGCGGTTTGACTCACGGGGATTTCCAAGTCTCCACCCCATTGACGTCAATGGGAGTTTGTTTTGGCA
CCAAAATCAACGGGACTTTCCAAAATGTCGTAACAACTCCGCCCCATTGACGCAAATGGGCGGTAGGCGT
GTACGGTGGGAGGTCTATATAAGCAGAGCTGGTTTAGTGAACCGTCAGATCCGCTAGCGCCGCCACCATG
ATTCCTGCCAGATTTGCCGGGGTGCTGCTTGCTCTGGCCCTCATTTTGCCAGGGACCCTTTGTACCGGTC
AGTCCACCATTGAGGAACAGGCCAAGACATTTTTGGACAAGTTTAACCACGAAGCCGAAGACCTGTTCTA
TCAAAGTTCACTTGCTTCTTGGAATTATAACACCAATATTACTGAAGAGAATGTCCAAAACATGAATAAT
GCTGGGGACAAATGGTCTGCCTTTTTAAAGGAACAGTCCACACTTGCCCAAATGTATCCACTACAAGAAA
TTCAGAATCTCACAGTCAAGCTTCAGCTGCAGGCTCTTCAGCAAAATGGGTCTTCAGTGCTCTCAGAAGA
CAAGAGCAAACGGTTGAACACAATTCTAAATACAATGAGCACCATCTACAGTACTGGAAAAGTTTGTAAC
CCAGATAATCCACAAGAATGCTTATTACTTGAACCAGGTTTGAATGAAATAATGGCAAACAGTTTAGACT
ACAATGAGAGGCTCTGGGCTTGGGAAAGCTGGAGATCTGAGGTCGGCAAGCAGCTGAGGCCATTATATGA
AGAGTATGTGGTCTTGAAAAATGAGATGGCAAGAGCAAATCATTATGAGGACTATGGGGATTATTGGAGA
GGAGACTATGAAGTAAATGGGGTAGATGGCTATGACTACAGCCGCGGCCAGTTGATTGAAGATGTGGAAC
ATACCTTTGAAGAGATTAAACCATTATATGAACATCTTCATGCCTATGTGAGGGCAAAGTTGATGAATGC
CTATCCTTCCTATATCAGTCCAATTGGATGCCTCCCTGCTCATTTGCTTGGTGATATGTGGGGTAGATTT
TGGACAAATCTGTACTCTTTGACAGTTCCCTTTGGACAGAAACCAAACATAGATGTTACTGATGCAATGG
TGGACCAGGCCTGGGATGCACAGAGAATATTCAAGGAGGCCGAGAAGTTCTTTGTATCTGTTGGTCTTCC
TAATATGACTCAAGGATTCTGGGAAAATTCCATGCTAACGGACCCAGGAAATGTTCAGAAAGCAGTCTGC
CATCCCACAGCTTGGGACCTGGGGAAGGGCGACTTCAGGATCCTTATGTGCACAAAGGTGACAATGGACG
ACTTCCTGACAGCTCATCATGAGATGGGGCATATCCAGTATGATATGGCATATGCTGCACAACCTTTTCT
GCTAAGAAATGGAGCTAATGAAGGATTCCATGAAGCTGTTGGGGAAATCATGTCACTTTCTGCAGCCACA
CCTAAGCATTTAAAATCCATTGGTCTTCTGTCACCCGATTTTCAAGAAGACAATGAAACAGAAATAAACT
TCCTGCTCAAACAAGCACTCACGATTGTTGGGACTCTGCCATTTACTTACATGTTAGAGAAGTGGAGGTG
GATGGTCTTTAAAGGGGAAATTCCCAAAGACCAGTGGATGAAAAAGTGGTGGGAGATGAAGCGAGAGATA
GTTGGGGTGGTGGAACCTGTGCCCCATGATGAAACATACTGTGACCCCGCATCTCTGTTCCATGTTTCTA
ATGATTACTCATTCATTCGATATTACACAAGGACCCTTTACCAATTCCAGTTTCAAGAAGCACTTTGTCA
AGCAGCTAAACATGAAGGCCCTCTGCACAAATGTGACATCTCAAACTCTACAGAAGCTGGACAGAAACTG
TTCAATATGCTGAGGCTTGGAAAATCAGAACCCTGGACCCTAGCATTGGAAAATGTTGTAGGAGCAAAGA
ACATGAATGTAAGGCCACTGCTCAACTACTTTGAGCCCTTATTTACCTGGCTGAAAGACCAGAACAAGAA
TTCTTTTGTGGGATGGAGTACCGACTGGAGTCCATATGCAGACCAAAGCATCAAAGTGAGGATAAGCCTA
AAATCAGCTCTTGGAGATAAAGCATATGAATGGAACGACAATGAAATGTACCTGTTCCGATCATCTGTTG
CATATGCTATGAGGCAGTACTTTTTAAAAGTAAAAAATCAGATGATTCTTTTTGGGGAGGAGGATGTGCG
AGTGGCTAATTTGAAACCAAGAATCTCCTTTAATTTCTTTGTCACTGCACCTAAAAATGTGTCTGATATC
ATTCCTAGAACTGAAGTTGAAAAGGCCATCAGGATGTCCCGGAGCCGTATCAATGATGCTTTCCGTCTGA
ATGACAACAGCCTAGAGTTTCTGGGGATACAGCCAACACTTGGACCTCCTAACCAGCCCCCTGTTTCCTC
TAGAACATGCCCACCGTGCCCAGCACCTGAACTCGCGGGGGCACCGTCAGTCTTCCTCTTCCCCCCAAAA
CCCAAGGACACCCTCATGATCTCCCGGACCCCTGAGGTCACATGCGTGGTGGTGGACGTGAGCCACGAAG
ACCCTGAGGTCAAGTTCAACTGGTACGTGGACGGCGTGGAGGTGCATAATGCCAAGACAAAGCCGCGGGA
GGAGCAGTACAACAGCACGTACCGTGTGGTCAGCGTCCTCACCGTCCTGCACCAGGACTGGCTGAATGGC
AAGGAGTACAAGTGCAAGGTCTCCAACAAAGCCCTCCCAGCCCCCATCGAGAAAACCATCTCCAAAGCCA
AAGGGCAGCCCCGAGAACCACAGGTGTACACCCTGCCCCCATCCCGGGATGAGCTGACCAAGAACCAGGT
CAGCCTGACCTGCCTGGTCAAAGGCTTCTATCCCAGCGACATCGCCGTGGAGTGGGAGAGCAATGGGCAG
CCGGAGAACAACTACAAGACCACGCCTCCCGTGCTGGACTCCGACGGCTCCTTCTTCCTCTACAGCAAGC
TCACCGTGGACAAGAGCAGGTGGCAGCAGGGGAACGTCTTCTCATGCTCCGTGATGCATGAGGCTCTGCA
CAACCACTACACGCAGAAGAGCCTCTCCCTGTCTCCGGGTAAACACCATCATCATCATCATTTCGAAGGC
AGCGGCGCCACCAACTTCAGCCTGCTGAAGCAGGCCGGCGACGTGGAGGAGAACCCCGGCCCCGTTAACA
TGGTGAGCAAGGGCGAGGAGGTCATCAAAGAGTTCATGCGCTTCAAGGTGCGCATGGAGGGCTCCATGAA
CGGCCACGAGTTCGAGATCGAGGGCGAGGGCGAGGGCCGCCCCTACGAGGGCACCCAGACCGCCAAGCTG
AAGGTGACCAAGGGCGGCCCCCTGCCCTTCGCCTGGGACATCCTGTCCCCCCAGTTCATGTACGGCTCCA
AGGCGTACGTGAAGCACCCCGCCGACATCCCCGATTACAAGAAGCTGTCCTTCCCCGAGGGCTTCAAGTG
GGAGCGCGTGATGAACTTCGAGGACGGCGGTCTGGTGACCGTGACCCAGGACTCCTCCCTGCAGGACGGC
ACGCTGATCTACAAGGTGAAGATGCGCGGCACCAACTTCCCCCCCGACGGCCCCGTAATGCAGAAGAAGA
CCATGGGCTGGGAGGCCTCCACCGAGCGCCTGTACCCCCGCGACGGCGTGCTGAAGGGCGAGATCCACCA
GGCCCTGAAGCTGAAGGACGGCGGCCACTACCTGGTGGAGTTCAAGACCATCTACATGGCCAAGAAGCCC
GTGCAACTGCCCGGCTACTACTACGTGGACACCAAGCTGGACATCACCTCCCACAACGAGGACTACACCA
TCGTGGAACAGTACGAGCGCTCCGAGGGCCGCCACCACCTGTTCCTGTACGGCATGGACGAGCTGTACAA
GTAAGTCGAAAACCTGTACTTCCAGGGCCATCACCATCACCATCACTGACTCGAGACCTAGAAAAACATG
GAGCAATCACAAGTAGCAATACAGCAGCTACCAATGCTGATTGTGCCTGGCTAGAAGCACAAGAGGAGGA
GGAGGTGGGTTTTCCAGTCACACCTCAGGTACCTTTAAGACCAATGACTTACAAGGCAGCTGTAGATCTT
AGCCACTTTTTAAAAGAAAAGGGGGGACTGGAAGGGCTAATTCACTCCCAACGAAGACAAGATATCCTTG
ATCTGTGGATCTACCACACACAAGGCTACTTCCCTGATTGGCAGAACTACACACCAGGGCCAGGGATCAG
ATATCCACTGACCTTTGGATGGTGCTACAAGCTAGTACCAGTTGAGCAAGAGAAGGTAGAAGAAGCCAAT
GAAGGAGAGAACACCCGCTTGTTACACCCTGTGAGCCTGCATGGGATGGATGACCCGGAGAGAGAAGTAT
TAGAGTGGAGGTTTGACAGCCGCCTAGCATTTCATCACATGGCCCGAGAGCTGCATCCGGACTGTACTGG
GTCTCTCTGGTTAGACCAGATCTGAGCCTGGGAGCTCTCTGGCTAACTAGGGAACCCACTGCTTAAGCCT
CAATAAAGCTTGCCTTGAGTGCTTCAAGTAGTGTGTGCCCGTCTGTTGTGTGACTCTGGTAACTAGAGAT
CCCTCAGACCCTTTTAGTCAGTGTGGAAAATCTCTAGCAGGGCCCGTTTAAACCCGCTGATCAGCCTCGA
CTGTGCCTTCTAGTTGCCAGCCATCTGTTGTTTGCCCCTCCCCCGTGCCTTCCTTGACCCTGGAAGGTGC
CACTCCCACTGTCCTTTCCTAATAAAATGAGGAAATTGCATCGCATTGTCTGAGTAGGTGTCATTCTATT
CTGGGGGGTGGGGTGGGGCAGGACAGCAAGGGGGAGGATTGGGAAGACAATAGCAGGCATGCTGGGGATG
CGGTGGGCTCTATGGCTTCTGAGGCGGAAAGAACCAGCTGGGGCTCTAGGGGGTATCCCC
[124 nt withheld, positions 7761-7884]
C
[91 nt withheld, positions 7886-7976]
A
[49 nt withheld, positions 7978-8026]
CCTTTGACGTTGGAGTCCACGTTCTTT
[37 nt withheld, positions 8054-8090]
ACCCTATCTCGGTCTATTCTTTTGATTTATAAGGGATTTTGCCGATTTCGGCCTATTGGTTAAAAAATGA
GCTGATTTAACAAAAATTTAACGCGAATTAATTCTGTGGAATGTGTGTCAGTTAGGGTGTGGAAAGTCCC
CAGGCTCCCCAGCAGGCAGAAGTATGCAAAGCATGCATCTCAATTAGTCAGCAACCAGGTGTGGAAAGTC
CCCAGGCTCCCCAGCAGGCAGAAGTATGCAAAGCATGCATCTCAATTAGTCAGCAACCATAGTCCCGCCC
CTAACTCCGCCCATCCCGCCCCTAACTCCGCCCAGTTCCGCCCATTCTCCGCCCCATGGCTGACTAATTT
TTTTTATTTATGCAGAGGCCGAGGCCGCCTCTGCCTCTGAGCTATTCCAGAAGTAGTGAGGAGGCTTTTT
TGGAGGCCTAGGCTTTTGCAAAAAGCTCCCGGGAGCTTGTATATCCATTTTCGGATCTGATCAGCACGTG
TTGACAATTAATCATCGGCATAGTATATCGGCATAGTATAATACGACAAGGTGAGGAACTAAACCATGGC
CAAGTTGACCAGTGCCGTTCCGGTGCTCACCGCGCGCGACGTCGCCGGAGCGGTCGAGTTCTGGACCGAC
CGGCTCGGGTTCTCCCGGGACTTCGTGGAGGACGACTTCGCCGGTGTGGTCCGGGACGACGTGACCCTGT
TCATCAGCGCGGTCCAGGACCAGGTGGTGCCGGACAACACCCTGGCCTGGGTGTGGGTGCGCGGCCTGGA
CGAGCTGTACGCCGAGTGGTCGGAGGTCGTGTCCACGAACTTCCGGGACGCCTCCGGGCCGGCCATGACC
GAGATCGGCGAGCAGCCGTGGGGGCGGGAGTTCGCCCTGCGCGACCCGGCCGGCAACTGCGTGCACTTCG
TGGCCGAGGAGCAGGACTGACACGTGCTACGAGATTTCGATTCCACCGCCGCCTTCTATGAAAGGTTGGG
CTTCGGAATCGTTTTCCGGGACGCCGGCTGGATGATCCTCCAGCGCGGGGATCTCATGCTGGAGTTCTTC
GCCCACCCCAACTTGTTTATTGCAGCTTATAATGGTTACAAATAAAGCAATAGCATCACAAATTTCACAA
ATAAAGCATTTTTTTCACTGCATTCTAGTTGTGGTTTGTCCAAACTCATCAATGTATCTTATCATGTCTG
TATACCGTCGACCTCTAGCTAGAGCTTGGCGTAATCATGGTCATAGCTGTTTCCTGTGTGAAATTGTTAT
CCGCTCACAATTCCACACAACATACGAGCCGGAAGCATAAAGTGTAAAGCCTGGGGTGCCTAATGAGTGA
GCTAACTCACATTAATTGCGTTGCGCTCACTGCCCGCTTTCCAGTCGGGAAACCTGTCGTGCCAGCTGCA
TTAATGAATCGGCCAACGCGCGGGGAGAGGCGGTTTGCGTATTGGGCGCTCTTCCGCTTCCTCGCTCACT
GACTCGCTGCGCTCGGTCGTTCGGCTGCGGCGAGCGGTATCAGCTCACTCAAAGGCGGTAATACGGTTAT
CCACAGAATCAGGGGATAACGCAGGAAAGAACATGTGAGCAAAAGGCCAGCAAAAGGCCAGGAACCGTAA
AAAGGCCGCGTTGCTGGCGTTTTTCCATAGGCTCCGCCCCCCTGACGAGCATCACAAAAATCGACGCTCA
AGTCAGAGGTGGCGAAACCCGACAGGACTATAAAGATACCAGGCGTTTCCCCCTGGAAGCTCCCTCGTGC
GCTCTCCTGTTCCGACCCTGCCGCTTACCGGATACCTGTCCGCCTTTCTCCCTTCGGGAAGCGTGGCGCT
TTCTCATAGCTCACGCTGTAGGTATCTCAGTTCGGTGTAGGTCGTTCGCTCCAAGCTGGGCTGTGTGCAC
GAACCCCCCGTTCAGCCCGACCGCTGCGCCTTATCCGGTAACTATCGTCTTGAGTCCAACCCGGTAAGAC
ACGACTTATCGCCACTGGCAGCAGCCACTGGTAACAGGATTAGCAGAGCGAGGTATGTAGGCGGTGCTAC
AGAGTTCTTGAAGTGGTGGCCTAACTACGGCTACACTAGAAGAACAGTATTTGGTATCTGCGCTCTGCTG
AAGCCAGTTACCTTCGGAAAAAGAGTTGGTAGCTCTTGATCCGGCAAACAAACCACCGCTGGTAGCGGTG
GTTTTTTTGTTTGCAAGCAGCAGATTACGCGCAGAAAAAAAGGATCTCAAGAAGATCCTTTGATCTTTTC
TACGGGGTCTGACGCTCAGTGGAACGAAAACTCACGTTAAGGGATTTTGGTCATGAGATTATCAAAAAGG
ATCTTCACCTAGATCCTTTTAAATTAAAAATGAAGTTTTAAATCAATCTAAAGTATATATGAGTAAACTT
GGTCTGACAGTTACCAATGCTTAATCAGTGAGGCACCTATCTCAGCGATCTGTCTATTTCGTTCATCCAT
AGTTGCCTGACTCCCCGTCGTGTAGATAACTACGATACGGGAGGGCTTACCATCTGGCCCCAGTGCTGCA
ATGATACCGCGAGACCCACGCTCACCGGCTCCAGATTTATCAGCAATAAACCAGCCAGCCGGAAGGGCCG
AGCGCAGAAGTGGTCCTGCAACTTTATCCGCCTCCATCCAGTCTATTAATTGTTGCCGGGAAGCTAGAGT
AAGTAGTTCGCCAGTTAATAGTTTGCGCAACGTTGTTGCCATTGCTACAGGCATCGTGGTGTCACGCTCG
TCGTTTGGTATGGCTTCATTCAGCTCCGGTTCCCAACGATCAAGGCGAGTTACATGATCCCCCATGTTGT
GCAAAAAAGCGGTTAGCTCCTTCGGTCCTCCGATCGTTGTCAGAAGTAAGTTGGCCGCAGTGTTATCACT
CATGGTTATGGCAGCACTGCATAATTCTCTTACTGTCATGCCATCCGTAAGATGCTTTTCTGTGACTGGT
GAGTACTCAACCAAGTCATTCTGAGAATAGTGTATGCGGCGACCGAGTTGCTCTTGCCCGGCGTCAATAC
GGGATAATACCGCGCCACATAGCAGAACTTTAAAAGTGCTCATCATTGGAAAACGTTCTTCGGGGCGAAA
ACTCTCAAGGATCTTACCGCTGTTGAGATCCAGTTCGATGTAACCCACTCGTGCACCCAACTGATCTTCA
GCATCTTTTACTTTCACCAGCGTTTCTGGGTGAGCAAAAACAGGAAGGCAAAATGCCGCAAAAAAGGGAA
TAAGGGCGACACGGAAATGTTGAATACTCATACTCTTCCTTTTTCAATATTATTGAAGCATTTATCAGGG
TTATTGTCTCATGAGCGGATACATATTTGAATGTATTTAGAAAAATAAACAAATAGGGGTTCCGCGCACA
TTTCCCCGAAAAGTGCCACCTGACGTC
Features (pLannotate 1.2.2; 31 found; start..end, strand, type, name):
     28..80      -  misc_feature   bom (fragment): basis of mobility region from pBR322
    235..614     +  enhancer       CMV enhancer: human cytomegalovirus immediate early enhancer
    615..814     +  promoter       CMV promoter: human cytomegalovirus (CMV) immediate early promoter
    832..1012    +  LTR            5' LTR (truncated): truncated 5' long terminal repeat (LTR) from HIV-1
   1059..1184    +  misc_feature   HIV-1 Ψ: packaging signal of human immunodeficiency virus type 1
   1168..1531    +  CDS            HIV-1 gag (fragment): gag protein from human immunodeficiency virus 1; gag
   1677..1910    +  misc_feature   RRE: The Rev response element (RRE) of HIV-1 allows for Rev-dependent mRNA export from the nucleus to the cytoplasm.
   2287..2388    +  CDS            Rev (fragment): human immunodeficiency virus 1 (HIV-1) Rev protein; rev; enhances nuclear export of unspliced and incompletely spliced viral mRNAs
   2463..2766    +  enhancer       CMV enhancer: human cytomegalovirus immediate early enhancer
   2767..2970    +  promoter       CMV promoter: human cytomegalovirus (CMV) immediate early promoter
   3038..5248    +  CDS            ACE2 (fragment): ACE2_HUMAN - Experimental evidence at protein level: Swiss-Prot protein existence level 1. [Isoform 2]: (Microbial infection) Non-functional as a receptor for human coronavirus SARS-CoV-2. From Homo sapiens (Human).
   5249..5923    +  CDS            IGHG1 (fragment): IGHG1_HUMAN - Experimental evidence at protein level: Swiss-Prot protein existence level 1. Constant region of immunoglobulin heavy chains. Immunoglobulins, also known as antibodies, are membrane-bound or secreted glycoproteins produced by B lymphocytes. In the recognition phase of humoral immunity, the membrane-bound immunoglobulins serve as receptors which, upon binding of a specific antigen, trigger the clonal expansion and differentiation of B lymphocytes into immunoglobulins- secreting plasma cells. Secreted immunoglobulins mediate the effector phase of humoral immunity, which results in
   6020..6721    +  CDS            dTomato: dTomato is a basic (constitutively fluorescent) orange fluorescent protein published in 2004, derived from Discosoma sp.. It is reported to be a somewhat slowly-maturing dimer with low acid sensitivity.
   6728..6746    +  CDS            TEV site (fragment): tobacco etch virus (TEV) protease recognition and cleavage site
   6763..7272    +  CDS            nef (fragment): NEF_HV1LA - Experimental evidence at protein level: Swiss-Prot protein existence level 1. Extracellular Nef protein targets CD4(+) T-lymphocytes for apoptosis by interacting with CXCR4 surface receptors. From Human immunodeficiency virus type 1 group M subtype B (isolate Lai) (HIV-1).
   7279..7459    +  LTR            5' LTR (truncated): truncated 5' long terminal repeat (LTR) from HIV-1
   7491..7715    +  polyA_signal   bGH poly(A) signal: bovine growth hormone polyadenylation signal
   7719..7740    +  promoter       SV40 promoter (fragment): SV40 enhancer and early promoter
   7761..8189    +  rep_origin     f1 ori (sequence partly withheld): f1 bacteriophage origin of replication; arrow indicates direction of (+) strand synthesis
   8203..8532    +  promoter       SV40 promoter: SV40 enhancer and early promoter
   8580..8627    +  promoter       EM7 promoter: synthetic bacterial promoter&nbsp
   8646..9020    +  CDS            BleoR: antibiotic-binding protein; Sh ble from Streptoalloteichus hindustanus; confers resistance to bleomycin, phleomycin, and Zeocin™
   9030..9155    +  CDS            ble (fragment): BLE_KLEPN - Experimental evidence at protein level: Swiss-Prot protein existence level 1. Binding protein with a strong affinity to the bleomycin family of antibiotics. Binds to CL990; an antimitotic-antibiotic compound. From Klebsiella pneumoniae.
   9150..9271    +  polyA_signal   SV40 poly(A) signal: SV40 polyadenylation signal
   9342..9364    -  protein_bind   lac operator (fragment): The lac repressor binds to the lac operator to inhibit transcription in E. coli. This inhibition can be relieved by adding lactose or isopropyl-β-D-thiogalactopyranoside (IPTG). lac repressor encoded by lacI
   9368..9398    -  promoter       lac promoter: promoter for the E. coli lac operon
   9413..9434    -  protein_bind   CAP binding site: CAP binding activates transcription in the presence of cAMP. E. coli catabolite activator protein
   9447..9539    -  CDS            lacI (fragment): lac repressor; lacI; The lac repressor binds to the lac operator to inhibit transcription in E. coli. This inhibition can be relieved by adding lactose or isopropyl-β-D-thiogalactopyranoside (IPTG).
   9722..10310   -  rep_origin     ori: high-copy-number ColE1/pMB1/pBR322/pUC origin of replication
  10481..11341   -  CDS            AmpR: β-lactamase; bla; confers resistance to ampicillin, carbenicillin, and related antibiotics
  11342..11446   -  promoter       AmpR promoter: bla
