[The description below was written by a language model from this plasmid's Addgene catalogue record and pLannotate feature annotations shown in this document.]
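Description:
ACE2-Fc is a lentiviral transfer plasmid for mammalian expression, built on the pCSCG backbone and about 11.5 kb in total. It is propagated in E. coli through a high-copy ColE1/pUC-type origin with ampicillin selection (AmpR under its own bla promoter). The backbone also carries an f1 origin and an SV40/EM7-driven BleoR cassette, which could give bleomycin/Zeocin-family resistance in mammalian or bacterial cells. The viral portion follows an HIV-1 design. An upstream CMV enhancer/promoter is fused to a truncated 5' LTR to drive genomic RNA production in packaging cells. This is followed by the Ψ packaging signal with a partial gag sequence, the Rev response element for Rev-dependent nuclear export, a second truncated LTR annotated at the 3' end, and a bGH polyadenylation signal.

Between the LTRs, an internal CMV enhancer/promoter drives the payload. This is the human ACE2 extracellular domain, joined directly in frame to a fragment of the human IgG1 heavy-chain constant region (Fc). According to the catalogue entry, the product is a soluble, dimeric Fc-His fusion, although the His tag is not annotated separately in the feature table. The ACE2 insert was cloned between AgeI and XbaI sites. A dTomato coding sequence lies downstream of the Fc region after a short unannotated gap, and it serves as a fluorescent reporter for transfected or transduced cells. The record does not state what element links it to the fusion protein. The associated publication concerns SARS-CoV-2 viral entry and glycan elaboration, which suggests the construct is used to produce secreted ACE2-Fc as a binding reagent in studies of the viral receptor interaction.
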