Addgene plasmid #164222: ACE2-Fc
Purpose: Expresses soluble , dimeric Fc-His fusion protein for the human ACE2 extracellular domain, along with dTomato reporter
Depositing lab: Sriram Neelamegham. Depositing organization: University at Buffalo (SUNY Buffalo). Publication: Inhibition of SARS-CoV-2 viral entry upon blocking N- and O-glycan elaboration. Yang Q, Hughes TA, Kelkar A, Yu X, Cheng K, Park S, Huang WC, Lovell JF, Neelamegham S. Elife. 2020 Oct 26;9. pii: 61552. doi: 10.7554/eLife.61552. PubMed 33103998.
Backbone
  Vector backbone: pCSCG
  Backbone manufacturer: Addgene plasmids 12154
  Vector type: Mammalian Expression, Lentiviral
Growth in bacteria
  Bacterial resistance: Ampicillin, 100 μg/mL
  Growth temperature: 37°C
  Growth strain: NEB Stable
  Copy number: High Copy
Gene/Insert
  Gene/Insert name: ACE2 extracellular domain
  Species: H. sapiens (human)
  Insert size (bp): 2169
  Entrez Gene: ACE2 (a.k.a. ACEH)
  Promoter: CMV
  Cloning method: Restriction Enzyme; 5′ cloning site AgeI (not destroyed); 3′ cloning site XbaI (not destroyed)
  Sequencing primers: 5′ GCAGAGCTGGTTTAGTGAA
Resource information
  A portion of this plasmid was derived from a plasmid made by: Addgene plasmids 1786 and 12154
Terms and licenses: Academic/Nonprofit Terms; Industry Terms: Not Available to Industry
How to cite: ACE2-Fc was a gift from Sriram Neelamegham (Addgene plasmid # 164222 ; http://n2t.net/addgene:164222 ; RRID:Addgene_164222)
